LOCUS       Exported 4341 bp ds-DNA circular SYN 13-MAY-2021
DEFINITION  pMVP L3-L2 entry plasmid, contains Hygro-P2A + WPRE for 3- or
            4-component MultiSite Gateway Pro assembly. Allows expression of
            C-term Hygro selection marker linked by P2A to gene in lentivirus
            vectors.
ACCESSION   .
VERSION     .
KEYWORDS    LA301: pMVP (L3-L2) P2A-Hygro + WPRE
SOURCE      synthetic DNA construct
  ORGANISM  synthetic DNA construct
REFERENCE   1 (bases 1 to 4341)
  AUTHORS   Haldeman JM, Conway AE, Arlotto ME, Slentz DH, Muoio DM, Becker TC,
            Newgard CB
  TITLE     Creation of versatile cloning platforms for transgene expression and
            dCas9-based epigenome editing.
  JOURNAL   Nucleic Acids Res. 2018 Dec 27. pii: 5264291. doi:
            10.1093/nar/gky1286.
  PUBMED    30590691
REFERENCE   2 (bases 1 to 4341)
  AUTHORS   .
  TITLE     Direct Submission
  JOURNAL   Exported May 13, 2021 from SnapGene Server 1.1.58
            http://www.snapgene.com
FEATURES             Location/Qualifiers
     source          1..4341
                     /organism="synthetic DNA construct"
                     /mol_type="other DNA"
     primer_bind     92..109
                     /label=L4440
                     /note="L4440 vector, forward primer"
     terminator      268..295
                     /label=rrnB T2 terminator
                     /note="transcription terminator T2 from the E. coli rrnB
                     gene"
     terminator      387..473
                     /gene="Escherichia coli rrnB"
                     /label=rrnB T1 terminator
                     /note="transcription terminator T1 from the E. coli rrnB
                     gene"
     primer_bind     522..544
                     /label=M13/pUC Forward
                     /note="In lacZ gene"
     primer_bind     536..553
                     /label=M13 Forward
                     /note="In lacZ gene. Also called M13-F20 or M13 (-21)
                     Forward"
     primer_bind     537..553
                     /label=M13 fwd
                     /note="common sequencing primer, one of multiple similar
                     variants"
     protein_bind    570..665
                     /gene="mutant version of attL"
                     /label=attL3
                     /bound_moiety="LR Clonase(TM)"
                     /note="recombination site for the Gateway(R) LR reaction"
     CDS             680..736
                     /codon_start=1
                     /product="2A peptide from porcine teschovirus-1
                     polyprotein"
                     /label=P2A
                     /note="Eukaryotic ribosomes fail to insert a peptide bond
                     between the Gly and Pro residues, yielding separate
                     polypeptides."
                     /translation="ATNFSLLKQAGDVEENPGP"
     CDS             743..1780
                     /codon_start=1
                     /product="hygromycin B phosphotransferase"
                     /label=HygR
                     /note="confers resistance to hygromycin"
                     /translation="MKKPELTATSVEKFLIEKFDSVSDLMQLSEGEESRAFSFDVGGRG
                     YVLRVNSCADGFYKDRYVYRHFASAALPIPEVLDIGEFSESLTYCISRRAQGVTLQDLP
                     ETELPAVLQPVAEAMDAIAAADLSQTSGFGPFGPQGIGQYTTWRDFICAIADPHVYHWQ
                     TVMDDTVSASVAQALDELMLWAEDCPEVRHLVHADFGSNNVLTDNGRITAVIDWSEAMF
                     GDSQYEVANIFFWRPWLACMEQQTRYFERRHPELAGSPRLRAYMLRIGLDQLYQSLVDG
                     NFDDAAWAQGRCDAIVRSGAGTVGRTQIARRSAAVWTDGCVEVLADSGNRRPSTRPRAK
                     EVGRV"
     RBS             1759..1767
                     /label=Shine-Dalgarno sequence
                     /note="full consensus sequence for ribosome-binding sites
                     upstream of start codons in E. coli; complementary to a
                     region in the 3' end of the 16S rRNA (Chen et al., 1994)"
     misc_feature    1837..2425
                     /label=WPRE
                     /note="woodchuck hepatitis virus posttranscriptional
                     regulatory element"
     primer_bind     complement(1890..1910)
                     /label=WPRE-R
                     /note="WPRE, reverse primer"
     CDS             complement(2308..2319)
                     /codon_start=1
                     /product="Factor Xa recognition and cleavage site"
                     /label=Factor Xa site
                     /translation="IEGR"
     protein_bind    complement(2453..2552)
                     /gene="mutant version of attL"
                     /label=attL2
                     /bound_moiety="LR Clonase(TM)"
                     /note="recombination site for the Gateway(R) LR reaction"
     primer_bind     complement(2582..2601)
                     /label=T7
                     /note="T7 promoter, forward primer"
     promoter        complement(2583..2601)
                     /label=T7 promoter
                     /note="promoter for bacteriophage T7 RNA polymerase"
     primer_bind     complement(2606..2622)
                     /label=M13 rev
                     /note="common sequencing primer, one of multiple similar
                     variants"
     primer_bind     complement(2606..2622)
                     /label=M13 Reverse
                     /note="In lacZ gene. Also called M13-rev"
     primer_bind     complement(2724..2743)
                     /label=pENTR-R
                     /note="pENTR vectors, reverse primer"
     CDS             2735..3544
                     /codon_start=1
                     /gene="aph(3')-Ia"
                     /product="aminoglycoside phosphotransferase"
                     /label=KanR
                     /note="confers resistance to kanamycin in bacteria or G418
                     (Geneticin(R)) in eukaryotes"
                     /translation="MSHIQRETSRPRLNSNMDADLYGYKWARDNVGQSGATIYRLYGKP
                     DAPELFLKHGKGSVANDVTDEMVRLNWLTEFMPLPTIKHFIRTPDDAWLLTTAIPGKTA
                     FQVLEEYPDSGENIVDALAVFLRRLHSIPVCNCPFNSDRVFRLAQAQSRMNNGLVDASD
                     FDDERNGWPVEQVWKEMHKLLPFSPDSVVTHGDFSLDNLIFDEGKLIGCIDVGRVGIAD
                     RYQDLAILWNCLGEFSPSLQKRLFQKYGIDNPDMNKLQFHLMLDEFF"
     primer_bind     complement(2802..2821)
                     /label=Kan-R
                     /note="Kanamycin resistance gene, reverse primer"
     rep_origin      3691..4279
                     /direction=RIGHT
                     /label=ori
                     /note="high-copy-number ColE1/pMB1/pBR322/pUC origin of
                     replication"
     primer_bind     4180..4199
                     /label=pBR322ori-F
                     /note="pBR322 origin, forward primer"
ORIGIN
        1 ctttcctgcg ttatcccctg attctgtgga taaccgtatt accgcctttg agtgagctga
       61 taccgctcgc cgcagccgaa cgaccgagcg cagcgagtca gtgagcgagg aagcggaaga
      121 gcgcccaata cgcaaaccgc ctctccccgc gcgttggccg attcattaat gcagctggca
      181 cgacaggttt cccgactgga aagcgggcag tgagcgcaac gcaattaata cgcgtaccgc
      241 tagccaggaa gagtttgtag aaacgcaaaa aggccatccg tcaggatggc cttctgctta
      301 gtttgatgcc tggcagttta tggcgggcgt cctgcccgcc accctccggg ccgttgcttc
      361 acaacgttca aatccgctcc cggcggattt gtcctactca ggagagcgtt caccgacaaa
      421 caacagataa aacgaaaggc ccagtcttcc gactgagcct ttcgttttat ttgatgcctg
      481 gcagttccct actctcgcgt taacgctagc atggatgttt tcccagtcac gacgttgtaa
      541 aacgacggcc agtcttaagc tcgggcccca aataatgatt ttattttgac tgatagtgac
      601 ctgttcgttg caacaaattg atgagcaatg cttttttata atgccaactt tgtataataa
      661 agttggtggc ggatccggag ctactaattt ctctctgtta aagcaggcag gagatgtgga
      721 ggagaatcca ggtcctaagg gaatgaagaa gcccgaactc accgctacca gcgttgaaaa
      781 atttctcatc gagaagttcg acagtgtgag cgacctgatg cagttgtcgg agggcgaaga
      841 gagccgagcc ttcagcttcg atgtcggcgg acgcggctat gtactgcggg tgaatagctg
      901 cgctgatggc ttctacaaag accgctacgt gtaccgccac ttcgccagcg ctgcactacc
      961 catccccgaa gtgttggaca tcggcgagtt cagcgagagc ctgacatact gcatcagtag
     1021 acgcgcccaa ggcgttactc tccaagacct ccccgaaaca gagctgcctg ctgtgttaca
     1081 gcctgtcgcc gaagctatgg atgctattgc cgccgccgac ctcagtcaaa ccagcggctt
     1141 cggcccattc gggccccaag gcatcggcca gtacacaacc tggcgggatt tcatttgcgc
     1201 cattgctgat ccccatgtct accactggca gaccgtgatg gacgacaccg tgtccgccag
     1261 cgtagctcaa gccctggacg aactgatgct gtgggccgaa gactgtcccg aggtgcgcca
     1321 cctcgtccat gccgacttcg gcagcaacaa cgtcctgacc gacaacggcc gcatcaccgc
     1381 cgtaatcgac tggtccgaag ctatgttcgg ggacagtcag tacgaggtgg ccaacatctt
     1441 cttctggcgg ccctggctgg cttgcatgga gcagcagact cgctacttcg agcgccggca
     1501 tcccgagctg gccggcagcc ctcgtctgcg agcctacatg ctgcgcatcg gcctggatca
     1561 gctctaccag agcctcgtgg acggcaactt cgacgatgct gcctgggctc aaggccgctg
     1621 cgatgccatc gtccgcagcg gggccggcac cgtcggtcgc acacaaatcg ctcgccggag
     1681 cgcagccgta tggaccgacg gctgcgtcga ggtgctggcc gacagcggca accgccggcc
     1741 cagtacacga ccgcgcgcta aggaggtagg tcgagtttaa gaattctgaa gcttagccta
     1801 gagctcctat agtgagaccg gttagtaatg atcgacaatc aacctctgga ttacaaaatt
     1861 tgtgaaagat tgactggtat tcttaactat gttgctcctt ttacgctatg tggatacgct
     1921 gctttaatgc ctttgtatca tgctattgct tcccgtatgg ctttcatttt ctcctccttg
     1981 tataaatcct ggttgctgtc tctttatgag gagttgtggc ccgttgtcag gcaacgtggc
     2041 gtggtgtgca ctgtgtttgc tgacgcaacc cccactggtt ggggcattgc caccacctgt
     2101 cagctccttt ccgggacttt cgctttcccc ctccctattg ccacggcgga actcatcgcc
     2161 gcctgccttg cccgctgctg gacaggggct cggctgttgg gcactgacaa ttccgtggtg
     2221 ttgtcgggga agctgacgtc ctttccatgg ctgctcgcct gtgttgccac ctggattctg
     2281 cgcgggacgt ccttctgcta cgtcccttcg gccctcaatc cagcggacct tccttcccgc
     2341 ggcctgctgc cggctctgcg gcctcttccg cgtcttcgcc ttcgccctca gacgagtcgg
     2401 atctcccttt gggccgcctc cccgcctggc gatggtactg tcctagtacc tgacccagct
     2461 ttcttgtaca aagttggcat tataagaaag cattgcttat caatttgttg caacgaacag
     2521 gtcactatca gtcaaaataa aatcattatt tgccatccag ctgcagggcg gccgcgatat
     2581 cccctatagt gagtcgtatt acatggtcat agctgtttcc tggcagctct ggcccgtgtc
     2641 tcaaaatctc tgatgttaca ttgcacaaga taaaaatata tcatcatgaa caataaaact
     2701 gtctgcttac ataaacagta atacaagggg tgttatgagc catattcaac gggaaacgtc
     2761 gaggccgcga ttaaattcca acatggatgc tgatttatat gggtataaat gggctcgcga
     2821 taatgtcggg caatcaggtg cgacaatcta tcgcttgtat gggaagcccg atgcgccaga
     2881 gttgtttctg aaacatggca aaggtagcgt tgccaatgat gttacagatg agatggtcag
     2941 actaaactgg ctgacggaat ttatgcctct tccgaccatc aagcatttta tccgtactcc
     3001 tgatgatgca tggttactca ccactgcgat ccccggaaaa acagcattcc aggtattaga
     3061 agaatatcct gattcaggtg aaaatattgt tgatgcgctg gcagtgttcc tgcgccggtt
     3121 gcattcgatt cctgtttgta attgtccttt taacagcgat cgcgtatttc gtctcgctca
     3181 ggcgcaatca cgaatgaata acggtttggt tgatgcgagt gattttgatg acgagcgtaa
     3241 tggctggcct gttgaacaag tctggaaaga aatgcataaa cttttgccat tctcaccgga
     3301 ttcagtcgtc actcatggtg atttctcact tgataacctt atttttgacg aggggaaatt
     3361 aataggttgt attgatgttg gacgagtcgg aatcgcagac cgataccagg atcttgccat
     3421 cctatggaac tgcctcggtg agttttctcc ttcattacag aaacggcttt ttcaaaaata
     3481 tggtattgat aatcctgata tgaataaatt gcagtttcat ttgatgctcg atgagttttt
     3541 ctaatcagaa ttggttaatt ggttgtaaca ctggcagagc attacgctga cttgacggga
     3601 cggcgcaagc tcatgaccaa aatcccttaa cgtgagttac gcgtcgttcc actgagcgtc
     3661 agaccccgta gaaaagatca aaggatcttc ttgagatcct ttttttctgc gcgtaatctg
     3721 ctgcttgcaa acaaaaaaac caccgctacc agcggtggtt tgtttgccgg atcaagagct
     3781 accaactctt tttccgaagg taactggctt cagcagagcg cagataccaa atactgttct
     3841 tctagtgtag ccgtagttag gccaccactt caagaactct gtagcaccgc ctacatacct
     3901 cgctctgcta atcctgttac cagtggctgc tgccagtggc gataagtcgt gtcttaccgg
     3961 gttggactca agacgatagt taccggataa ggcgcagcgg tcgggctgaa cggggggttc
     4021 gtgcacacag cccagcttgg agcgaacgac ctacaccgaa ctgagatacc tacagcgtga
     4081 gctatgagaa agcgccacgc ttcccgaagg gagaaaggcg gacaggtatc cggtaagcgg
     4141 cagggtcgga acaggagagc gcacgaggga gcttccaggg ggaaacgcct ggtatcttta
     4201 tagtcctgtc gggtttcgcc acctctgact tgagcgtcga tttttgtgat gctcgtcagg
     4261 ggggcggagc ctatggaaaa acgccagcaa cgcggccttt ttacggttcc tggccttttg
     4321 ctggcctttt gctcacatgt t
//
