[The description below was written by a language model from this plasmid's Addgene catalogue record and the feature table of its GenBank file.]
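Description:
LA301: pMVP (L3-L2) P2A-Hygro + WPRE is a Gateway entry plasmid from the pMVP modular cloning platform, built on the Invitrogen pDONR221 P3-P2 backbone. The 4,341 bp circular construct is propagated in E. coli at high copy from a ColE1/pUC-type origin and selected with kanamycin through the aph(3')-Ia gene. As in other pDONR-derived entry clones, rrnB T1 and T2 terminators sit upstream of the recombination cassette to insulate it from read-through transcription. M13 forward and reverse primer sites, plus a T7 promoter on the far side, flank the insert for sequence verification.

The roughly 1.8 kb synthetic payload lies between attL3 and attL2 sites. It consists of a porcine teschovirus P2A peptide coding sequence followed directly by the hygromycin B phosphotransferase open reading frame, and then a woodchuck hepatitis virus posttranscriptional regulatory element (WPRE). The module carries no promoter of its own. It is designed as the terminal (3') piece in 3- or 4-component MultiSite Gateway Pro LR assemblies, where promoter and gene-of-interest modules from other entry plasmids are joined upstream of it in a destination vector. Once assembled in frame, ribosomal skipping at the P2A yields the upstream protein and the hygromycin resistance enzyme as separate polypeptides from a single transcript, so drug selection is tied to transgene expression. The WPRE in the 3' untranslated region enhances transcript processing and expression. According to the record, the module is intended for lentiviral vectors. The short Shine-Dalgarno and Factor Xa annotations within HygR and the WPRE look like automated sequence-match calls rather than functional elements.
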