Addgene plasmid #121787: LA301: pMVP (L3-L2) P2A-Hygro + WPRE
Purpose: pMVP L3-L2 entry plasmid, contains Hygro-P2A + WPRE for 3- or 4-component MultiSite Gateway Pro assembly. Allows expression of C-term Hygro selection marker linked by P2A to gene in lentivirus vectors
Depositing lab: Christopher Newgard. Depositing organization: Duke University. Publication: Creation of versatile cloning platforms for transgene expression and dCas9-based epigenome editing. Haldeman JM, Conway AE, Arlotto ME, Slentz DH, Muoio DM, Becker TC, Newgard CB. Nucleic Acids Res. 2018 Dec 27. pii: 5264291. doi: 10.1093/nar/gky1286. PubMed 30590691.
Backbone
  Vector backbone: pDONR221 P3-P2
  Backbone manufacturer: Invitrogen
  Backbone size w/o insert (bp): 2555
  Vector type: Synthetic Biology ; pMVP Gateway Entry Plasmid
Growth in bacteria
  Bacterial resistance: Kanamycin, 50 μg/mL
  Growth temperature: 37°C
  Growth strain: DH5alpha
  Copy number: High Copy
Gene/Insert
  Gene/Insert name: P2A-Hygro + WPRE
  Species: Synthetic
  Insert size (bp): 1786
  Cloning method: Gateway Cloning
  Sequencing primers: 5′ M13F; 3′ M13R
Terms and licenses: Academic/Nonprofit Terms; Industry Terms: Not Available to Industry
How to cite: LA301: pMVP (L3-L2) P2A-Hygro + WPRE was a gift from Christopher Newgard (Addgene plasmid # 121787 ; http://n2t.net/addgene:121787 ; RRID:Addgene_121787)
